Addgene plasmid #194691: pAAV2_hSyn_NES-Caprola_on-mEGFP_WRPE-SV40
Purpose: hSyn1 driven expression of the consitutively active calcium recorder positive control Caprola_on fused to mEGFP for neuronal expression through AAV transduction
Depositing lab: Kai Johnsson. Depositing organization: Max Planck Institute for Medical Research. Publication: Recording physiological history of cells with chemical labeling. Huppertz MC, Wilhelm J, Grenier V, Schneider MW, Falt T, Porzberg N, Hausmann D, Hoffmann DC, Hai L, Tarnawski M, Pino G, Slanchev K, Kolb I, Acuna C, Fenk LM, Baier H, Hiblot J, Johnsson K. Science. 2024 Feb 23;383(6685):890-897. doi: 10.1126/science.adg0812. Epub 2024 Feb 22. PubMed 38386755.
Backbone
  Vector backbone: pAAV2
  Backbone size w/o insert (bp): 4200
  Vector type: AAV
Growth in bacteria
  Bacterial resistance: Ampicillin, 100 μg/mL
  Growth temperature: 30°C
  Growth strain: NEB Stable
  Copy number: High Copy
Gene/Insert
  Gene/Insert name: Caprola_on-mEGFP
  Species: Synthetic
  Insert size (bp): 2376
  Promoter: hSyn1
  Tag / fusion protein: mEGFP (C terminal on insert)
  Cloning method: Gibson Cloning
Terms and licenses: Academic/Nonprofit Terms; Industry Terms: Not Available to Industry
How to cite: pAAV2_hSyn_NES-Caprola_on-mEGFP_WRPE-SV40 was a gift from Kai Johnsson (Addgene plasmid # 194691 ; http://n2t.net/addgene:194691 ; RRID:Addgene_194691)
