[The description below was written by a language model from this plasmid's Addgene catalogue record and pLannotate feature annotations shown in this document.]
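Description:
pAAV2_hSyn_NES-Caprola_on-mEGFP_WRPE-SV40 is an AAV transfer plasmid built on a pAAV2 backbone for producing recombinant adeno-associated virus that expresses a synthetic reporter protein in neurons. The sequenced plasmid is about 6.6 kb. In bacteria it is maintained through a high-copy ColE1/pUC-type origin and selected with ampicillin via the β-lactamase gene and its native promoter. An f1 phage origin and short lacZα and lacI remnants are also carried over from the parental cloning vector. The expression cassette lies between two AAV2 inverted terminal repeats, which are the cis elements needed for replication and packaging of the genome into AAV particles. One of them is annotated only as a fragment.

Within the ITRs, the human synapsin I promoter confers neuron-specific transcription of the Caprola_on-mEGFP open reading frame. The feature table shows this insert as HaloTag-derived segments interrupted by a calmodulin fragment and a short stretch matching GCaMP2, likely the calmodulin-binding peptide used in such sensors. This pattern fits a split or rearranged HaloTag calcium-recorder design. Monomeric EGFP is fused at the C terminus to report expression and localisation. The name indicates a nuclear export signal (NES) at the N terminus, although it is not annotated separately. A WPRE follows the coding sequence to enhance transcript stability and expression, and an SV40 polyadenylation signal terminates the message.

According to the record, Caprola_on is the constitutively active version of the calcium recorder. It serves as a positive control for chemical labelling experiments that record neuronal activity history after AAV transduction.
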