Features (pLannotate 1.2.2; 19 found; start..end, strand, type, name):
     43..175     -  repeat_region  AAV2 ITR (fragment): inverted terminal repeat of adeno-associated virus serotype 2 inverted
    257..704     +  promoter       hSyn promoter: human synapsin I promoter; confers neuron-specific expression (Kügler et al., 2003)
    804..834     +  CDS            HaloTag® (fragment): modified bacterial dehalogenase that forms covalent bonds with chloroalkane derivatives
    839..1281    +  CDS            calmodulin (fragment): calcium-binding protein
   1390..1464    +  CDS            GCaMP2 (fragment): GCaMP2 is a basic (constitutively fluorescent) green fluorescent protein published in 2006, derived from Aequorea victoria.
   1474..1929    +  CDS            HaloTag® (fragment): modified bacterial dehalogenase that forms covalent bonds with chloroalkane derivatives
   1975..2388    +  CDS            HaloTag® (fragment): modified bacterial dehalogenase that forms covalent bonds with chloroalkane derivatives
   2398..3114    +  CDS            mEGFP: mEGFP is a basic (constitutively fluorescent) green fluorescent protein published in 2002, derived from Aequorea victoria. It has moderate acid sensitivity.
   3130..3718    +  misc_feature   WPRE: woodchuck hepatitis virus posttranscriptional regulatory element
   3719..3738    +  misc_feature   MCS (fragment): pBluescript multiple cloning site
   3767..3888    -  polyA_signal   SV40 poly(A) signal: SV40 polyadenylation signal
   3911..3979    -  CDS            large T antigen (fragment): large T antigen from SV40 (simian virus 40)
   4050..4183    +  repeat_region  AAV2 ITR: inverted terminal repeat of adeno-associated virus serotype 2 inverted
   4177..4233    -  CDS            lacI (fragment): lac repressor; lacI; The lac repressor binds to the lac operator to inhibit transcription in E. coli. This inhibition can be relieved by adding lactose or isopropyl-β-D-thiogalactopyranoside (IPTG).
   4416..5004    -  rep_origin     ori: high-copy-number ColE1/pMB1/pBR322/pUC origin of replication
   5175..6035    -  CDS            AmpR: β-lactamase; bla; confers resistance to ampicillin, carbenicillin, and related antibiotics
   6036..6140    -  promoter       AmpR promoter: bla
   6193..6621    -  rep_origin     f1 ori (sequence partly withheld): f1 bacteriophage origin of replication; arrow indicates direction of (+) strand synthesis
   6626..48      -  CDS            lacZα (fragment) (across the origin): LacZα fragment of β-galactosidase; lacZ fragment
>Addgene plasmid #194691 | pAAV2_hSyn_NES-Caprola_on-mEGFP_WRPE-SV40 | addgene full sequence | sequence record 388360 | Addgene NGS Result
TGTTGGGAAGGGCGATCGGTGCGGGCCTCTTCGCTATTACGCCAGCTGCGCGCTCGCTCGCTCACTGAGG
CCGCCCGGGCAAAGCCCGGGCGTCGGGCGACCTTTGGTCGCCCGGCCTCAGTGAGCGAGCGAGCGCGCAG
AGAGGGAGTGGCCAACTCCATCACTAGGGGTTCCTTGTAGTTAATGATTAACCCGCCATGCTACTTATCT
ACGTAGCCATGCTCTAGGAAGATCTCTGCAGAGGGCCCTGCGTATGAGTGCAAGTGGGTTTTAGGACCAG
GATGAGGCGGGGTGGGGGTGCCTACCTGACGACCGACCCCGACCCACTGGACAAGCACCCAACCCCCATT
CCCCAAATTGCGCATCCCCTATCAGAGAGGGGGAGGGGAAACAGGATGCGGCGAGGCGCGTGCGCACTGC
CAGCTTCAGCACCGCGGACAGTGCCTTCGCCCCCGCCTGGCGGCGCGCGCCACCGCCGCCTCAGCACTGA
AGGCGCGCTGACGTCACTCGCCGGTCCCCCGCAAACTCCCCTTCCCGGCCACCTTGGTCGCGTCCGCGCC
GCCGCCGGCCCAGCCGGACCGCACCACGCGAGGCGCGAGATAGGGGGGCACGGGCGCGACCATCTGCGCT
GCGGCGCCGGCGACTCAGCGCTGCCTCAGTCTGCGGTGGGCAGCGGAGGAGTCGTGTCGTGCCTGAGAGC
GCAGTCGAATTCAAGCTGCTAGCAAGGATCCACCCGCCACCATGCTGCAGAACGAGCTTGCTCTTAAGTT
GGCTGGACTTGATATTAACAAGACTGGAGGTTCTGCCCGCGAGACCTTCCAGGCCTTCCGCACCGGTTCT
GACCAACTGACTGAAGAGCAGATCGCAGAATTTAAAGAGGCTTTCTCCCTATTTGACAAGGACGGGGATG
GGACAATAACAACCAAGGAGCTGGGGACGGTGATGCGGTCTCTGGGGCAGAACCCCACAGAAGCAGAGCT
GCAGGACATGATCAATGAAGTAGATGCCGACGGTGACGGCACAATCGACTTCCCTGAGTTCCTGACAATG
ATGGCAAGAAAAATGAAAGACACAGACAGTGAAGAAGAAATTAGAGAAGCGTTCCGTGTGTTTGATAAGG
ATGGCAATGGCTACATCAGTGCAGCAGAGCTTCGCCACGTGATGACAAACCTTGGAGAGAAGTTAACAGA
TGAAGAGGTTGATGAAATGATCAGGGAAGCAGACATCGATGGGGATGGTCAGGTAAACTACGAAGAGTTT
GTAGTGATGATGACAGCGAAGGAATTCCCTCCTCCTCCGCCACCGCCACCACCGCCGCCGCCGCCACCAC
CACCTCCTCCGCCTCCTCCACCACCACCGCCACCGCCTCCACCACCTGGCGGCAGCAGGGTCGACTCATC
ACGTCGTAAGTTCAATAAGACAGGTCACGCACTGAGAGCTATAGGTCGGCTGAGCTCACTCGAGGGCGGT
TCTTTTGCCCGCGAGACCTTCCAGGCCTTCCGCACCACCGACGTCGGCCGCAAGCTGATCATCGATCAGA
ACGTTTTTATCGAGGGTACGCTGCCGATGGGTGTCGTCCGCCCGCTGACTGAAGTCGAGATGGACCATTA
CCGCGAGCCGTTCCTGAATCCTGTTGACCGCGAGCCACTGTGGCGCTTCCCAAACGAGCTGCCAATCGCC
GGTGAGCCAGCGAACATCGTCGCGCTGGTCGAAGAATACATGGACTGGCTGCACCAGTCCCCTGTCCCGA
AGCTGCTGTTCTGGGGCACCCCAGGCGTTCTGATCCCACCGGCCGAAGCCGCTCGCCTGGCCAAAAGCCT
GCCTAACTGCAAGGCTGTGGACATCGGCCCGGGTCTGAATCTGCTGCAAGAAGACAACCCGGACCTGATC
GGCAGCGAGATCGCGCGCTGGCTGTCTACTCTGGAGATTGGTGGCACCGGTGGCTCTGGCGGTACCGGTG
GCTCTGGCGGTTCTATCGGTACTGGCTTTCCATTCGACCCCCATTATGTGGAAGTCCTGGGCGAGCGCAT
GCACTACGTCGATGTTGGTCCGCGCGATGGCACCCCTGTGCTGTTCCTGCACGGTAACCCGACCTCCTCC
TACGTGTGGCGCAACATCATCCCGCATGTTGCACCGACCCATCGCTGCATTGCTCCAGACCTGATCGGTA
TGGGCAAATCCGACAAACCAGACCTGGGTTATTTCTTCGACGACCACGTCCGCTTCATGGATGCCTTCAT
CGAAGCCCTGGGTCTGGAAGAGGTCGTCCTGGTCATTCACGACTGGGGCTCCGCTCTGGGTTTCCACTGG
GCCAAGCGCAATCCAGAGCGCGTCAAAGGTATTGCATTTATGGAGTTCATCCGCCCTATCCCGACCTGGG
ACGAATGGGGAGGTTCTATGGTGAGCAAGGGCGAGGAGCTGTTCACCGGGGTGGTGCCCATCCTGGTCGA
GCTGGACGGCGACGTAAACGGCCACAAGTTCAGCGTGTCCGGCGAGGGCGAGGGCGATGCCACCTACGGC
AAGCTGACCCTGAAGTTCATCTGCACCACCGGCAAGCTGCCCGTGCCCTGGCCCACCCTCGTGACCACCC
TGACCTACGGCGTGCAGTGCTTCAGCCGCTACCCCGACCACATGAAGCAGCACGACTTCTTCAAGTCCGC
CATGCCCGAAGGCTACGTCCAGGAGCGCACCATCTTCTTCAAGGACGACGGCAACTACAAGACCCGCGCC
GAGGTGAAGTTCGAGGGCGACACCCTGGTGAACCGCATCGAGCTGAAGGGCATCGACTTCAAGGAGGACG
GCAACATCCTGGGGCACAAGCTGGAGTACAACTACAACAGCCACAACGTCTATATCATGGCCGACAAGCA
GAAGAACGGCATCAAGGTGAACTTCAAGATCCGCCACAACATCGAGGACGGCAGCGTGCAGCTCGCCGAC
CACTACCAGCAGAACACCCCCATCGGCGACGGCCCCGTGCTGCTGCCCGACAACCACTACCTGAGCACCC
AGTCCAAACTGAGCAAAGACCCCAACGAGAAGCGCGATCACATGGTCCTGCTGGAGTTCGTGACCGCCGC
CGGGATCACTCTCGGCATGGACGAGCTGTACAAGTGAAAGCTTATCGATAATCAACCTCTGGATTACAAA
ATTTGTGAAAGATTGACTGGTATTCTTAACTATGTTGCTCCTTTTACGCTATGTGGATACGCTGCTTTAA
TGCCTTTGTATCATGCTATTGCTTCCCGTATGGCTTTCATTTTCTCCTCCTTGTATAAATCCTGGTTGCT
GTCTCTTTATGAGGAGTTGTGGCCCGTTGTCAGGCAACGTGGCGTGGTGTGCACTGTGTTTGCTGACGCA
ACCCCCACTGGTTGGGGCATTGCCACCACCTGTCAGCTCCTTTCCGGGACTTTCGCTTTCCCCCTCCCTA
TTGCCACGGCGGAACTCATCGCCGCCTGCCTTGCCCGCTGCTGGACAGGGGCTCGGCTGTTGGGCACTGA
CAATTCCGTGGTGTTGTCGGGGAAATCATCGTCCTTTCCTTGGCTGCTCGCCTGTGTTGCCACCTGGATT
CTGCGCGGGACGTCCTTCTGCTACGTCCCTTCGGCCCTCAATCCAGCGGACCTTCCTTCCCGCGGCCTGC
TGCCGGCTCTGCGGCCTCTTCCGCGTCTTCGCCTTCGCCCTCAGACGAGTCGGATCTCCCTTTGGGCCGC
CTCCCCGCATCGATACCGTCGACCTCGACCCGGGCGGCCGCTTCGAGCAGACATGATAAGATACATTGAT
GAGTTTGGACAAACCACAACTAGAATGCAGTGAAAAAAATGCTTTATTTGTGAAATTTGTGATGCTATTG
CTTTATTTGTAACCATTATAAGCTGCAATAAACAAGTTAACAACAACAATTGCATTCATTTTATGTTTCA
GGTTCAGGGGGAGATGTGGGAGGTTTTTTAAAGCAAGTAAAACCTCTACAAATGTGGTAAAATCGATAAG
GATCTTCCTAGAGCATGGCTACGTAGATAAGTAGCATGGCGGGTTAATCATTAACTACAAGGAACCCCTA
GTGATGGAGTTGGCCACTCCCTCTCTGCGCGCTCGCTCGCTCACTGAGGCCGGGCGACCAAAGGTCGCCC
GACGCCCGGGCTTTGCCCGGGCGGCCTCAGTGAGCGAGCGAGCGCGCAGCTGCATTAATGAATCGGCCAA
CGCGCGGGGAGAGGCGGTTTGCGTATTGGGCGCTCTTCCGCTTCCTCGCTCACTGACTCGCTGCGCTCGG
TCGTTCGGCTGCGGCGAGCGGTATCAGCTCACTCAAAGGCGGTAATACGGTTATCCACAGAATCAGGGGA
TAACGCAGGAAAGAACATGTGAGCAAAAGGCCAGCAAAAGGCCAGGAACCGTAAAAAGGCCGCGTTGCTG
GCGTTTTTCCATAGGCTCCGCCCCCCTGACGAGCATCACAAAAATCGACGCTCAAGTCAGAGGTGGCGAA
ACCCGACAGGACTATAAAGATACCAGGCGTTTCCCCCTGGAAGCTCCCTCGTGCGCTCTCCTGTTCCGAC
CCTGCCGCTTACCGGATACCTGTCCGCCTTTCTCCCTTCGGGAAGCGTGGCGCTTTCTCATAGCTCACGC
TGTAGGTATCTCAGTTCGGTGTAGGTCGTTCGCTCCAAGCTGGGCTGTGTGCACGAACCCCCCGTTCAGC
CCGACCGCTGCGCCTTATCCGGTAACTATCGTCTTGAGTCCAACCCGGTAAGACACGACTTATCGCCACT
GGCAGCAGCCACTGGTAACAGGATTAGCAGAGCGAGGTATGTAGGCGGTGCTACAGAGTTCTTGAAGTGG
TGGCCTAACTACGGCTACACTAGAAGAACAGTATTTGGTATCTGCGCTCTGCTGAAGCCAGTTACCTTCG
GAAAAAGAGTTGGTAGCTCTTGATCCGGCAAACAAACCACCGCTGGTAGCGGTGGTTTTTTTGTTTGCAA
GCAGCAGATTACGCGCAGAAAAAAAGGATCTCAAGAAGATCCTTTGATCTTTTCTACGGGGTCTGACGCT
CAGTGGAACGAAAACTCACGTTAAGGGATTTTGGTCATGAGATTATCAAAAAGGATCTTCACCTAGATCC
TTTTAAATTAAAAATGAAGTTTTAAATCAATCTAAAGTATATATGAGTAAACTTGGTCTGACAGTTACCA
ATGCTTAATCAGTGAGGCACCTATCTCAGCGATCTGTCTATTTCGTTCATCCATAGTTGCCTGACTCCCC
GTCGTGTAGATAACTACGATACGGGAGGGCTTACCATCTGGCCCCAGTGCTGCAATGATACCGCGAGACC
CACGCTCACCGGCTCCAGATTTATCAGCAATAAACCAGCCAGCCGGAAGGGCCGAGCGCAGAAGTGGTCC
TGCAACTTTATCCGCCTCCATCCAGTCTATTAATTGTTGCCGGGAAGCTAGAGTAAGTAGTTCGCCAGTT
AATAGTTTGCGCAACGTTGTTGCCATTGCTACAGGCATCGTGGTGTCACGCTCGTCGTTTGGTATGGCTT
CATTCAGCTCCGGTTCCCAACGATCAAGGCGAGTTACATGATCCCCCATGTTGTGCAAAAAAGCGGTTAG
CTCCTTCGGTCCTCCGATCGTTGTCAGAAGTAAGTTGGCCGCAGTGTTATCACTCATGGTTATGGCAGCA
CTGCATAATTCTCTTACTGTCATGCCATCCGTAAGATGCTTTTCTGTGACTGGTGAGTACTCAACCAAGT
CATTCTGAGAATAGTGTATGCGGCGACCGAGTTGCTCTTGCCCGGCGTCAATACGGGATAATACCGCGCC
ACATAGCAGAACTTTAAAAGTGCTCATCATTGGAAAACGTTCTTCGGGGCGAAAACTCTCAAGGATCTTA
CCGCTGTTGAGATCCAGTTCGATGTAACCCACTCGTGCACCCAACTGATCTTCAGCATCTTTTACTTTCA
CCAGCGTTTCTGGGTGAGCAAAAACAGGAAGGCAAAATGCCGCAAAAAAGGGAATAAGGGCGACACGGAA
ATGTTGAATACTCATACTCTTCCTTTTTCAATATTATTGAAGCATTTATCAGGGTTATTGTCTCATGAGC
GGATACATATTTGAATGTATTTAGAAAAATAAACAAATAGGGGTTCCGCGCACATTTCCCCGAAAAGTGC
CACCTAAATTGTAAGCGTTAATATTTTGTTAAAATTCGCGTTAAATTTTTGTTAAATCAGCTCATTTTTT
AACCAATAGGCCGAAATCGGCAAAATCCCTTATAAATCAAAAGAATAGACCGAGATAGGGT
[37 nt withheld, positions 6292-6328]
AAAGAACGTGGACTCCAACGTCAAAGG
[49 nt withheld, positions 6356-6404]
T
[91 nt withheld, positions 6406-6496]
G
[124 nt withheld, positions 6498-6621]
CCCATTCGCCATTCAGGCTGCGCAAC
